>Addgene plasmid #57586 | tdEos-Beta-Catenin-20 | depositor partial sequence | sequence record 88735 | insert sequence
GGTTTAGTGAACCGTCAGATCCGCTAGCGCTACCGGTCGCCACCATGAGTGCGATTAAGCCAGACATGAA
GATCAACCTCCGTATGGAAGGCAACGTAAACGGGCACCACTTTGTGATCGACGGAGATGGTACAGGCAAG
CCTTTTGAGGGAAAACAGAGTATGGATCTTGAAGTCAAAGAGGGCGGACCTCTGCCTTTTGCCTTTGATA
TCCTGACCACTGCATTCCATTACGGCAACAGGGTATTCGCCGAATATCCAGACCACATACAAGACTATTT
TAAGCAGTCGTTTCCTAAGGGGTATTCGTGGGAACGAAGCTTGACTTTCGAAGACGGGGGCATTTGCATT
GCCAGAAACGACATAACAATGGAAGGGGACACTTTCTATAATAAAGTTCGATTTCACGGTGTAAACTTTC
CCGCCAATGGTCCAGTTATGCAGAAGAAGACGCTGAAATGGGAGCCCTCCACTGAGAAAATGTATGTGCG
TGATGGAGTGCTGACTGGTGATATTCGCATGGCTTTGTTGCTTGAAGGAAATGCCCATTACCGATGTGAC
TTCAGAACTACTTACAAAGCTAAGGAGAAGGGTGTCAAGTTACCAGGCTACCACTTTGTGGACCACTGCA
TTGAGATTTTAAGCCATGACAAAGATTACAACAAGGTTAAGCTGTATGAGCATGCTGTTGCTCATTCTGG
ATTGCCTGACAATGCCAGACGATCCGGTAGCGGTCACGGTACTGGTTCTACTGGTTCTGGTTCTTCTGAG
AGTGCGATTAAGCCAGACATGAAGATCAACCTCCGTATGGAAGGCAACGTAAACGGGCACCACTTTGTGA
TCGACGGAGATGGTACAGGCAAGCCTTTTGAGGGAAAACAGAGTATGGATCTTGAAGTCAAAGAGGGCGG
ACCTCTGCCTTTTGCCTTTGATATCCTGACCACTGCATTCCATTACGGCAACAGGGTATTCGCCGAATAT
CCAGACCACATACAAGACTATTTTAAGCAGTCGTTTCCTAAGGGGTATTCGTGGGAACGAAGCTTGACTT
TCGAAGACGGGGGCATTTGCATTGCCAGAAACGACATAACAATGGAAGGGGACACTTTCTATAATAAAGT
TCGATTTCACGGTGTAAACTTTCCCGCCAATGGTCCAGTTATGCAGAAGAAGACGCTGAAATGGGAGCCC
TCCACTGAGAAAATGTATGTGCGTGATGGAGTGCTGACTGGTGATATTCGCATGGCTTTGTTGCTTGAAG
GAAATGCCCATTACCGATGTGACTTCAGAACTACTTACAAAGCTAAGGAGAAGGGTGTCAAGTTACCAGG
CTACCACTTTGTGGACCACTGCATTGAGATTTTAAGCCATGACAAAGATTACAACAAGGTTAAGCTGTAT
GAGCATGCTGTTGCTCATTCTGGATTGCCTGACAATGCCAGACGATCCGGACTCAGATCTCGAGCTCAAG
CTTCGAATTCTGCAGTCGACGGTACCGCGGCCACCATGGCTACTCAAGCTGACCTGATGGAGTTGGACAT
GGCCATGGAGCCGGACAGAAAAGCTGCTGTCAGCCACTGGCAGCAGCAGTCTTACTTGGATTCTGGAATC
CATTCTGGTGCCACCACCACAGCTCCTTCCCTGAGTGGCAAGGGCAACCCTGAGGAAGAAGATGTTGACA
CCTCCCAAGTCCTTTATGAATGGGAGCAAGGCTTTTCCCAGTCCTTCACGCAAGAGCAAGTAGCTGATAT
TGACGGGCAGTATGCAATGACTAGGGCTCAGAGGGTCCGAGCTGCCATGTTCCCTGAGACGCTAGATGAG
GGCATGCAGATCCCATCCACGCAGTTTGACGCTGCTCATCCCACTAATGTCCAGCGCTTGGCTGAACCAT
CACAGATGTTGAAA
[1614 nt withheld, positions 1905-3518]
AAGCGGCTTTCAGTCGAGCTGACCAGTTCCCTCTTCAGGACAGAGCCAATGGCTTGGAATGAGACTGCAG
ATCTTGGACTGGACATTGGTGCCCAGGGAGAAGCCCTTGGATATCGCCAGGATGATCCCAGCTACCGTTC
TTTTCACTCTGGTGGATACGGCCAGGATGCCTTGGGGATGGACCCTATGATGGAGCATGAGATGGGTGGC
CACCACCCTGGTGCTGACTATCCAGTTGATGGGCTGCCTGATCTGGGACACGCCCAGGACCTCATGGATG
GGCTGCCCCCAGGTGATAGCAATCAGCTGGCCTGGTTTGATACTGACCTGTAAAAGCTTGGATCCACCGG
ATCTAGATAACTGATCATAATCAGCC
