>Addgene plasmid #57586 | tdEos-Beta-Catenin-20 | addgene partial sequence | sequence record 118141 | SV40pA-R 5'-GAAATTTGTGATGCTATTGC-3'
TTGCATTCATTTTATGTTTCAGGTTCAGGGGGAGGTGTGGGAGGTTTTTTAAAGCAAGTAAAACCTCTAC
AAATGTGGTATGGCTGATTATGATCAGTTATCTAGATCCGGTGGATCCAAGCTTTTACAGGTCAGTATCA
AACCAGGCCAGCTGATTGCTATCACCTGGGGGCAGCCCATCCATGAGGTCCTGGGCGTGTCCCAGATCAG
GCAGCCCATCAACTGGATAGTCAGCACCAGGGTGGTGGCCACCCATCTCATGCTCCATCATAGGGTCCAT
CCCCAAGGCATCCTGGCCGTATCCACCAGAGTGAAAAGAACGGTAGCTGGGATCATCCTGGCGATATCCA
AGGGCTTCTCCCTGGGCACCAATGTCCAGTCCAAGATCTGCAGTCTCATTCCAAGCCATTGGCTCTGTCC
TGAAGAGGGAACTGGTCAGCTCGACTGAAAGCCGCTT
[313 nt withheld, positions 458-770]
