>Addgene plasmid #57586 | tdEos-Beta-Catenin-20 | addgene partial sequence | sequence record 119353 | CMV-F 5'-CGCAAATGGGCGGTAGGCGTG-3'
CCGTCAGATCCGCTAGCGCTACCGGTCGCCACCATGAGTGCGATTAAGCCAGACATGAAGATCAACCTCC
GTATGGAAGGCAACGTAAACGGGCACCACTTTGTGATCGACGGAGATGGTACAGGCAAGCCTTTTGAGGG
AAAACAGAGTATGGATCTTGAAGTCAAAGAGGGCGGACCTCTGCCTTTTGCCTTTGATATCCTGACCACT
GCATTCCATTACGGCAACAGGGTATTCGCCGAATATCCAGACCACATACAAGACTATTTTAAGCAGTCGT
TTCCTAAGGGGTATTCGTGGGAACGAAGCTTGACTTTCGAAGACGGGGGCATTTGCATTGCCAGAAACGA
CATAACAATGGAAGGGGACACTTTCTATAATAAAGTTCGATTTCACGGTGTAAACTTTCCCGCCAATGGT
CCAGTTATGCAGAAGAAGACGCTGAAATGGGAGCCCTCCACTGAGAAAATGTATGTGCGTGATGGAGTGC
TGACTGGTGATATTCGCATGGCTTTGTTGCTTGAAGGAAATGCCCATTACCGATGTGACTTCAGAACTAC
TTACAAAGCTAAGGAGAAGGGTGTCAAGTTACCAGGCTACCACTTTGTGGACCACTGCATTGAGATTTTA
AGCCATGACAAAGATTACAACAAGGTTAAGCTGTATGAGCATGCTGTTGCTCATTCTGGATTGCCTGACA
ATGCCAGACGATCCGGTAGCGGTCACGG
