[The description below was written by a language model from this plasmid's Addgene catalogue record.]
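Description:
tdEos-Beta-Catenin-20 is a mammalian expression plasmid that produces mouse beta-catenin (Ctnnb1) fused to the photoconvertible fluorescent protein tdEos. It is built on a tdEos vector backbone of about 4.75 kb (without insert), is maintained at high copy number in E. coli under kanamycin selection, and carries a neomycin resistance marker that allows G418 selection of stably transfected mammalian cells. Expression of the fusion is driven by the CMV promoter, a strong constitutive promoter in most mammalian cell lines. The listed reverse sequencing primer suggests that an SV40 polyadenylation signal lies downstream of the coding region. The record does not state explicitly whether tdEos sits at the N- or C-terminus of beta-catenin, the nature of any linker between the two, or the cloning method, and no feature table is provided.

tdEos is a tandem-dimer form of Eos, which behaves as a single pseudo-monomeric tag. The record gives two spectral states: a green form (excitation 505 nm, emission 516 nm) and a red form (excitation 569 nm, emission 581 nm). Eos-family proteins switch irreversibly from green to red on illumination with violet or near-UV light, so a selected subpopulation of tagged molecules can be marked and followed. The stated purpose of the construct is as a localization marker, with the depositor listing tight junctions as the labelled structure. Beta-catenin is more generally known as a component of cadherin-based cell-cell adhesions and as a Wnt signalling effector. The plasmid suits live-cell imaging of cell-cell junctions, photoconversion-based tracking of protein dynamics, and single-molecule localization microscopy approaches that use photoconvertible proteins.
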