Addgene plasmid #57586: tdEos-Beta-Catenin-20
Purpose: Localization: Tight Junctions, Excitation: 505 / 569, Emission: 516 / 581
Depositing lab: Michael Davidson.
Backbone
  Vector backbone: tdEos
  Backbone size w/o insert (bp): 4750
  Vector type: Mammalian Expression
  Selectable markers: Neomycin (select with G418)
Growth in bacteria
  Bacterial resistance: Kanamycin, 50 μg/mL
  Growth temperature: 37°C
  Growth strain: DH5alpha
  Copy number: High Copy
Gene/Insert
  Gene/Insert name: Beta-Catenin (alt name: NM_001165902.1)
  Species: M. musculus (mouse)
  Entrez Gene: Ctnnb1 (a.k.a. Bfc, Catnb, Mesc)
  Promoter: CMV
  Tag / fusion protein: tdEos
  Cloning method: Unknown
  Sequencing primers: 5′ CMV-F; 3′ SV40pA-R
Terms and licenses: Academic/Nonprofit Terms; Industry Terms
Depositor comments: . Excitation = 505 / 569; Emission = 516 / 581
How to cite: tdEos-Beta-Catenin-20 was a gift from Michael Davidson (Addgene plasmid # 57586 ; http://n2t.net/addgene:57586 ; RRID:Addgene_57586)
